>Addgene plasmid #176602 | Cry2PHR - IBAR | addgene full sequence | sequence record 347316 | Addgene NGS Result
ATGAAGATGGACAAAAAGACTATAGTTTGGTTTAGAAGAGACCTAAGGATTGAGGATAATCCTGCATTAG
CAGCAGCTGCTCACGAAGGATCTGTTTTTCCTGTCTTCATTTGGTGTCCTGAAGAAGAAGGACAGTTTTA
TCCTGGAAGAGCTTCAAGATGGTGGATGAAACAATCACTTGCTCACTTATCTCAATCCTTGAAGGCTCTT
GGATCTGACCTCACTTTAATCAAAACCCACAACACGATTTCAGCGATCTTGGATTGTATCCGCGTTACCG
GTGCTACAAAAGTCGTCTTTAACCACCTCTATGATCCTGTTTCGTTAGTTCGGGACCATACCGTAAAGGA
GAAGCTGGTGGAACGTGGGATCTCTGTGCAAAGCTACAATGGAGATCTATTGTATGAACCGTGGGAGATA
TACTGCGAAAAGGGCAAACCTTTTACGAGTTTCAATTCTTACTGGAAGAAATGCTTAGATATGTCGATTG
AATCCGTTATGCTTCCTCCTCCTTGGCGGTTGATGCCAATAACTGCAGCGGCTGAAGCGATTTGGGCGTG
TTCGATTGAAGAACTAGGGCTGGAGAATGAGGCCGAGAAACCGAGCAATGCGTTGTTAACTAGAGCTTGG
TCTCCAGGATGGAGCAATGCTGATAAGTTACTAAATGAGTTCATCGAGAAGCAGTTGATAGATTATGCAA
AGAACAGCAAGAAAGTTGTTGGGAATTCTACTTCACTACTTTCTCCGTATCTCCATTTCGGGGAAATAAG
CGTCAGACACGTTTTCCAGTGTGCCCGGATGAAACAAATTATATGGGCAAGAGATAAGAACAGTGAAGGA
GAAGAAAGTGCAGATCTTTTTCTTAGGGGAATCGGTTTAAGAGAGTATTCTCGGTATATATGTTTCAACT
TCCCGTTTACTCACGAGCAATCGTTGTTGAGTCATCTTCGGTTTTTCCCTTGGGATGCTGATGTTGATAA
GTTCAAGGCCTGGAGACAAGGCAGGACCGGTTATCCGTTGGTGGATGCCGGAATGAGAGAGCTTTGGGCT
ACCGGATGGATGCATAACAGAATAAGAGTGATTGTTTCAAGCTTTGCTGTGAAGTTTCTTCTCCTTCCAT
GGAAATGGGGAATGAAGTATTTCTGGGATACACTTTTGGATGCTGATTTGGAATGTGACATCCTTGGCTG
GCAGTATATCTCTGGGAGTATCCCCGATGGCCACGAGCTTGATCGCTTGGACAATCCCGCGTTACAAGGC
GCCAAATATGACCCAGAAGGTGAGTACATAAGGCAATGGCTTCCCGAGCTTGCGAGATTGCCAACTGAAT
GGATCCATCATCCATGGGACGCTCCTTTAACCGTACTCAAAGCTTCTGGTGTGGAACTCGGAACAAACTA
TGCGAAACCCATTGTAGACATCGACACAGCTCGTGAGCTACTAGCTAAAGCTATTTCAAGAACCCGTGAA
GCACAGATCATGATCGGAGCAGCAGCCCGGGATCCACCGGTCGCCACCATGGTGAGCAAGGGCGAGGAGG
ATAACATGGCCATCATCAAGGAGTTCATGCGCTTCAAGGTGCACATGGAGGGCTCCGTGAACGGCCACGA
GTTCGAGATCGAGGGCGAGGGCGAGGGCCGCCCCTACGAGGGCACCCAGACCGCCAAGCTGAAGGTGACC
AAGGGTGGCCCCCTGCCCTTCGCCTGGGACATCCTGTCCCCTCAGTTCATGTACGGCTCCAAGGCCTACG
TGAAGCACCCCGCCGACATCCCCGACTACTTGAAGCTGTCCTTCCCCGAGGGCTTCAAGTGGGAGCGCGT
GATGAACTTCGAGGACGGCGGCGTGGTGACCGTGACCCAGGACTCCTCCCTGCAGGACGGCGAGTTCATC
TACAAGGTGAAGCTGCGCGGCACCAACTTCCCCTCCGACGGCCCCGTAATGCAGAAGAAGACCATGGGCT
GGGAGGCCTCCTCCGAGCGGATGTACCCCGAGGACGGCGCCCTGAAGGGCGAGATCAAGCAGAGGCTGAA
GCTGAAGGACGGCGGCCACTACGACGCTGAGGTCAAGACCACCTACAAGGCCAAGAAGCCCGTGCAGCTG
CCCGGCGCCTACAACGTCAACATCAAGTTGGACATCACCTCCCACAACGAGGACTACACCATCGTGGAAC
AGTACGAACGCGCCGAGGGCCGCCACTCCACCGGCGGCATGGACGAGCTGTACAAGGGCGGCAGCGGCGG
CAGCATGGAGGCTGTGATTGAGAAGGAATGCAGCGCGCTCGGAGGCCTCTTCCAGACCATCATCAGCGAC
ATGAAGGGGAGCTATCCAGTTTGGGAAGATTTCATAAACAAAGCAGGAAAGCTGCAGTCCCAGCTTCGGA
CAACAGTAGTAGCAGCAGCTGCCTTCTTGGACGCCTTTCAGAAAGTGGCTGACATGGCCACCAACACACG
TGGTGGGACCAGGGAGATTGGATCTGCTCTCACCAGGATGTGCATGAGGCACAGAAGCATTGAAGCCAAG
CTGAGGCAGTTTTCGAGCGCTTTAATTGATTGTCTGATAAACCCACTTCAAGAACAGATGGAAGAATGGA
AGAAAGTGGCCAACCAGCTGGATAAAGACCACGCAAAAGAATATAAGAAAGCCCGCCAAGAGATAAAAAA
GAAGTCCTCGGATACGCTGAAACTGCAGAAGAAAGCAAAAAAAGTGGACACTCTTGGGAGAGGTGATATC
CAGCCTCAGTTGGACAGTGCTCTCCAAGATGTCAATGATAAGTATCTCTTATTGGAAGAAACAGAAAAGC
AGGCTGTCCGGAAGGCTTTGATTGAAGAACGTGGCCGATTCTGTACCTTCATCTCTATGCTGCGGCCAGT
GATTGAAGAAGAAATCTCAATGCTAGGGGAAATAACCCACCTTCAGACCATCTCGGAAGATCTAAAAAGC
CTGACCATGGACCCTCACAAACTGCCCTCCTCAAGTGAACAGGTGATTCTGGACTGATAAGCGGCCGCGA
CTCTAGATCATAATCAGCCATACCACATTTGTAGAGGTTTTACTTGCTTTAAAAAACCTCCCACACCTCC
CCCTGAACCTGAAACATAAAATGAATGCAATTGTTGTTGTTAACTTGTTTATTGCAGCTTATAATGGTTA
CAAATAAAGCAATAGCATCACAAATTTCACAAATAAAGCATTTTTTTCACTGCATTCTAGTTGTGGTTTG
TCCAAACTCATCAATGTATCTTAAGGCGTAAATTGTAAGCGTTAATATTTTGTTAAAATTCGCGTTAAAT
TTTTGTTAAATCAGCTCATTTTTTAACCAATAGGCCGAAATCGGCAAAATCCCTTATAAATCAAAAGAAT
AGACCGAGATAGGGT
[37 nt withheld, positions 3376-3412]
AAAGAACGTGGACTCCAACGTCAAAGG
[49 nt withheld, positions 3440-3488]
T
[91 nt withheld, positions 3490-3580]
G
[124 nt withheld, positions 3582-3705]
CAGGTGGCACTTTTCGGGGAAATGTGCGCGGAACCCCTATTTGTTTATTTTTCTAAATACATTCAAATAT
GTATCCGCTCATGAGACAATAACCCTGATAAATGCTTCAATAATATTGAAAAAGGAAGAGTCCTGAGGCG
GAAAGAACCAGCTGTGGAATGTGTGTCAGTTAGGGTGTGGAAAGTCCCCAGGCTCCCCAGCAGGCAGAAG
TATGCAAAGCATGCATCTCAATTAGTCAGCAACCAGGTGTGGAAAGTCCCCAGGCTCCCCAGCAGGCAGA
AGTATGCAAAGCATGCATCTCAATTAGTCAGCAACCATAGTCCCGCCCCTAACTCCGCCCATCCCGCCCC
TAACTCCGCCCAGTTCCGCCCATTCTCCGCCCCATGGCTGACTAATTTTTTTTATTTATGCAGAGGCCGA
GGCCGCCTCGGCCTCTGAGCTATTCCAGAAGTAGTGAGGAGGCTTTTTTGGAGGCCTAGGCTTTTGCAAA
GATCGATCAAGAGACAGGATGAGGATCGTTTCGCATGATTGAACAAGATGGATTGCACGCAGGTTCTCCG
GCCGCTTGGGTGGAGAGGCTATTCGGCTATGACTGGGCACAACAGACAATCGGCTGCTCTGATGCCGCCG
TGTTCCGGCTGTCAGCGCAGGGGCGCCCGGTTCTTTTTGTCAAGACCGACCTGTCCGGTGCCCTGAATGA
ACTGCAAGACGAGGCAGCGCGGCTATCGTGGCTGGCCACGACGGGCGTTCCTTGCGCAGCTGTGCTCGAC
GTTGTCACTGAAGCGGGAAGGGACTGGCTGCTATTGGGCGAAGTGCCGGGGCAGGATCTCCTGTCATCTC
ACCTTGCTCCTGCCGAGAAAGTATCCATCATGGCTGATGCAATGCGGCGGCTGCATACGCTTGATCCGGC
TACCTGCCCATTCGACCACCAAGCGAAACATCGCATCGAGCGAGCACGTACTCGGATGGAAGCCGGTCTT
GTCGATCAGGATGATCTGGACGAAGAGCATCAGGGGCTCGCGCCAGCCGAACTGTTCGCCAGGCTCAAGG
CGAGCATGCCCGACGGCGAGGATCTCGTCGTGACCCATGGCGATGCCTGCTTGCCGAATATCATGGTGGA
AAATGGCCGCTTTTCTGGATTCATCGACTGTGGCCGGCTGGGTGTGGCGGACCGCTATCAGGACATAGCG
TTGGCTACCCGTGATATTGCTGAAGAGCTTGGCGGCGAATGGGCTGACCGCTTCCTCGTGCTTTACGGTA
TCGCCGCTCCCGATTCGCAGCGCATCGCCTTCTATCGCCTTCTTGACGAGTTCTTCTGAGCGGGACTCTG
GGGTTCGAAATGACCGACCAAGCGACGCCCAACCTGCCATCACGAGATTTCGATTCCACCGCCGCCTTCT
ATGAAAGGTTGGGCTTCGGAATCGTTTTCCGGGACGCCGGCTGGATGATCCTCCAGCGCGGGGATCTCAT
GCTGGAGTTCTTCGCCCACCCTAGGGGGAGGCTAACTGAAACACGGAAGGAGACAATACCGGAAGGAACC
CGCGCTATGACGGCAATAAAAAGACAGAATAAAACGCACGGTGTTGGGTCGTTTGTTCATAAACGCGGGG
TTCGGTCCCAGGGCTGGCACTCTGTCGATACCCCACCGAGACCCCATTGGGGCCAATACGCCCGCGTTTC
TTCCTTTTCCCCACCCCACCCCCCAAGTTCGGGTGAAGGCCCAGGGCTCGCAGCCAACGTCGGGGCGGCA
GGCCCTGCCATAGCCTCAGGTTACTCATATATACTTTAGATTGATTTAAAACTTCATTTTTAATTTAAAA
GGATCTAGGTGAAGATCCTTTTTGATAATCTCATGACCAAAATCCCTTAACGTGAGTTTTCGTTCCACTG
AGCGTCAGACCCCGTAGAAAAGATCAAAGGATCTTCTTGAGATCCTTTTTTTCTGCGCGTAATCTGCTGC
TTGCAAACAAAAAAACCACCGCTACCAGCGGTGGTTTGTTTGCCGGATCAAGAGCTACCAACTCTTTTTC
CGAAGGTAACTGGCTTCAGCAGAGCGCAGATACCAAATACTGTTCTTCTAGTGTAGCCGTAGTTAGGCCA
CCACTTCAAGAACTCTGTAGCACCGCCTACATACCTCGCTCTGCTAATCCTGTTACCAGTGGCTGCTGCC
AGTGGCGATAAGTCGTGTCTTACCGGGTTGGACTCAAGACGATAGTTACCGGATAAGGCGCAGCGGTCGG
GCTGAACGGGGGGTTCGTGCACACAGCCCAGCTTGGAGCGAACGACCTACACCGAACTGAGATACCTACA
GCGTGAGCTATGAGAAAGCGCCACGCTTCCCGAAGGGAGAAAGGCGGACAGGTATCCGGTAAGCGGCAGG
GTCGGAACAGGAGAGCGCACGAGGGAGCTTCCAGGGGGAAACGCCTGGTATCTTTATAGTCCTGTCGGGT
TTCGCCACCTCTGACTTGAGCGTCGATTTTTGTGATGCTCGTCAGGGGGGCGGAGCCTATGGAAAAACGC
CAGCAACGCGGCCTTTTTACGGTTCCTGGCCTTTTGCTGGCCTTTTGCTCACATGTTCTTTCCTGCGTTA
TCCCCTGATTCTGTGGATAACCGTATTACCGCCATGCATTAGTTATTAATAGTAATCAATTACGGGGTCA
TTAGTTCATAGCCCATATATGGAGTTCCGCGTTACATAACTTACGGTAAATGGCCCGCCTGGCTGACCGC
CCAACGACCCCCGCCCATTGACGTCAATAATGACGTATGTTCCCATAGTAACGCCAATAGGGACTTTCCA
TTGACGTCAATGGGTGGAGTATTTACGGTAAACTGCCCACTTGGCAGTACATCAAGTGTATCATATGCCA
AGTACGCCCCCTATTGACGTCAATGACGGTAAATGGCCCGCCTGGCATTATGCCCAGTACATGACCTTAT
GGGACTTTCCTACTTGGCAGTACATCTACGTATTAGTCATCGCTATTACCATGGTGATGCGGTTTTGGCA
GTACATCAATGGGCGTGGATAGCGGTTTGACTCACGGGGATTTCCAAGTCTCCACCCCATTGACGTCAAT
GGGAGTTTGTTTTGGCACCAAAATCAACGGGACTTTCCAAAATGTCGTAACAACTCCGCCCCATTGACGC
AAATGGGCGGTAGGCGTGTACGGTGGGAGGTCTATATAAGCAGAGCTGGTTTAGTGAACCGTCAGATCCG
CTAGCGCTACCGGACTCAGATCTCGAGGCCACC
Features (pLannotate 1.2.2; 17 found; start..end, strand, type, name):
      1..1494    +  CDS            CRY2PHR: N-terminal photolyase homology region of Arabidopsis thaliana cryptochrome 2 binds to CIB1 upon exposure to blue light (Kennedy et al., 2010)
   1495..1511    +  misc_feature   MCS (fragment): multiple cloning site
   1519..2226    +  CDS            mCherry: mCherry is a basic (constitutively fluorescent) red fluorescent protein published in 2004, derived from Discosoma sp.. It is reported to be a very rapidly-maturing monomer with low acid sensitivity.
   2245..2994    +  CDS            MTSS1 (fragment): MTSS1_HUMAN - Also known as KIAA0429, MIM. Experimental evidence at protein level: Swiss-Prot protein existence level 1. May be related to cancer progression or tumor metastasis in a variety of organ sites, most likely through an interaction with the actin cytoskeleton. From Homo sapiens (Human).
   3016..3099    +  CDS            large T antigen (fragment): large T antigen from SV40 (simian virus 40)
   3122..3243    +  polyA_signal   SV40 poly(A) signal: SV40 polyadenylation signal
   3277..3705    -  rep_origin     f1 ori (sequence partly withheld): f1 bacteriophage origin of replication; arrow indicates direction of (+) strand synthesis
   3732..3836    +  promoter       AmpR promoter: bla
   3838..4195    +  promoter       SV40 promoter: SV40 enhancer and early promoter
   4230..5024    +  CDS            NeoR/KanR: aminoglycoside phosphotransferase from Tn5; aph(3')-II (or nptII); confers resistance to neomycin, kanamycin, and G418 (Geneticin®)
   5045..5197    +  CDS            ble (fragment): BLE_KLEPN - Experimental evidence at protein level: Swiss-Prot protein existence level 1. Binding protein with a strong affinity to the bleomycin family of antibiotics. Binds to CL990; an antimitotic-antibiotic compound. From Klebsiella pneumoniae.
   5256..5303    +  polyA_signal   HSV TK poly(A) signal: herpes simplex virus thymidine kinase polyadenylation signal (Cole and Stacy, 1985)
   5394..5410    -  polyA_signal   bGH poly(A) signal (fragment): bovine growth hormone polyadenylation signal
   5632..6220    +  rep_origin     ori: high-copy-number ColE1/pMB1/pBR322/pUC origin of replication
   6395..6698    +  enhancer       CMV enhancer: human cytomegalovirus immediate early enhancer
   6699..6902    +  promoter       CMV promoter: human cytomegalovirus (CMV) immediate early promoter
   6925..6952    +  misc_feature   MCS (fragment): multiple cloning site
