[The description below was written by a language model from this plasmid's Addgene catalogue record and pLannotate feature annotations shown in this document.]
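Description:
Cry2PHR - IBAR is a mammalian expression plasmid built on the Clontech pmCherry-N1 backbone that encodes a three-part fusion protein, Cry2PHR-mCherry-IBAR. In the sequenced record (about 7 kb), the human cytomegalovirus immediate-early enhancer and promoter sit just upstream of the insert. They drive an open reading frame that begins with the photolyase homology region of Arabidopsis thaliana cryptochrome 2, continues through a short remnant of the multiple cloning site into the red fluorescent protein mCherry, and ends with a fragment of human MTSS1 (also called MIM) that corresponds to the I-BAR domain named in the record. An SV40 polyadenylation signal terminates the transcript. The insert was placed between XhoI and NotI sites, both of which are retained.

The plasmid is propagated in E. coli from a high-copy pUC-type origin under kanamycin selection. The same Tn5 aminoglycoside phosphotransferase gene serves both hosts: a bacterial bla-type promoter expresses it in E. coli, and an SV40 early promoter with an HSV TK polyadenylation signal expresses it in mammalian cells, allowing G418 selection of transfectants. An f1 origin is also present. The short annotations for large T antigen, ble and bGH poly(A) are small fragments, most likely backbone remnants or partial matches rather than functional elements.

CRY2PHR is a blue-light-responsive module, annotated here as binding CIB1 upon illumination, and BAR-family domains associate with and shape membranes. According to the associated publication title, the construct belongs to the "CRY-BAR" set of light-gated tools for remodelling membrane architecture. The mCherry moiety allows the fusion protein to be located by fluorescence imaging in live cells.
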