Addgene plasmid #176602: Cry2PHR - IBAR
Purpose: Cry2PHR with C-terminal IBAR domain
Depositing lab: Robert Hughes. Depositing organization: East Carolina University. Publication: CRY-BARs: Versatile light-gated molecular tools for the remodeling of membrane architectures. Wurz AI, Bunner WP, Szatmari EM, Hughes RM. J Biol Chem. 2022 Aug 18;298(10):102388. doi: 10.1016/j.jbc.2022.102388. PubMed 35987384.
Backbone
  Vector backbone: pmCherry-N1
  Backbone manufacturer: Clontech
  Backbone size w/o insert (bp): 4722
  Total vector size (bp): 6979
  Vector type: Mammalian Expression
  Selectable markers: Neomycin (select with G418)
Growth in bacteria
  Bacterial resistance: Kanamycin, 50 μg/mL
  Growth temperature: 37°C
  Growth strain: DH5alpha
  Copy number: High Copy
Gene/Insert
  Gene/Insert name: Cry2PHR-mCherry-IBAR
  Species: H. sapiens (human), A. thaliana (mustard weed)
  Insert size (bp): 2994
  Cloning method: Restriction Enzyme; 5′ cloning site xhoi (not destroyed); 3′ cloning site noti (not destroyed)
  Sequencing primers: 5′ CMV-F; 3′ SV40pA-R
Terms and licenses: Academic/Nonprofit Terms; Industry Terms: Not Available to Industry
Depositor comments: Please visit https://www.biorxiv.org/content/10.1101/2022.01.28.478241v1 for bioRxiv preprint.
How to cite: Cry2PHR - IBAR was a gift from Robert Hughes (Addgene plasmid # 176602 ; http://n2t.net/addgene:176602 ; RRID:Addgene_176602)
